Addgene plasmid #145862: pAc5.1C-Fluc-CG6051_A
Purpose: Insect Expression of CG6051-3UTR
Depositing lab: Elisa Izaurralde. Depositing organization: Max Planck Institute for Developmental Biology.
Backbone
  Vector backbone: Unknown
  Vector type: Insect Expression
Growth in bacteria
  Bacterial resistance: Ampicillin, 100 μg/mL
  Growth temperature: 37°C
  Growth strain: DH5alpha
  Copy number: Low Copy
Gene/Insert
  Gene/Insert name: CG6051-3UTR
  Species: D. melanogaster (fly)
  Entrez Gene: CG6051 (a.k.a. Dmel_CG6051, Dmel\CG6051, blr2)
  Cloning method: Unknown
Terms and licenses: Academic/Nonprofit Terms; Industry Terms: Not Available to Industry
Depositor comments: Plasmids from this collection were made available to the research community and donated after the lab closed. Please note that the sequence provided by the depositing laboratory may be theoretical/predicted or based on Sanger sequencing results. There may be discrepancies between sequencing results obtained by Addgene and the depositor sequence. If an Addgene verified sequence is not available, please contact before placing your order to request that our lab fully sequence the plasmid.
How to cite: pAc5.1C-Fluc-CG6051_A was a gift from Elisa Izaurralde (Addgene plasmid # 145862 ; http://n2t.net/addgene:145862 ; RRID:Addgene_145862)
