[The description below was written by a language model from this plasmid's Addgene catalogue record and pLannotate feature annotations shown in this document.]
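Description:
pAc5.1C-Fluc-CG6051_A is an insect expression plasmid of about 6.8 kb that carries a firefly luciferase reporter linked to the 3′ UTR of the Drosophila melanogaster gene CG6051. The catalogue lists the backbone as unknown, although the name points to a pAc5.1-type vector, and this fits the annotated Drosophila actin 5C (Ac5) promoter, a strong constitutive promoter commonly used to drive expression in cultured fly cells. The firefly luciferase coding sequence lies directly downstream of this promoter.

The feature table does not annotate the CG6051 3′ UTR itself. There is only a short unannotated stretch of roughly 200 nt between the end of the luciferase ORF and the next feature, which would be the expected position for a 3′ UTR insert, but the record does not confirm its boundaries or length, and no polyadenylation signal is annotated. The meaning of the "_A" suffix is also not stated; it may denote a particular fragment or variant of the UTR. A fragment of a tetracycline resistance gene is detected after this region and is most likely a nonfunctional backbone remnant.

Propagation in E. coli relies on a ColE1/pUC-type origin and an ampicillin resistance cassette (β-lactamase with its own promoter). The catalogue describes the plasmid as low copy, whereas the annotated origin is of the high-copy type. No marker for selection in insect cells is annotated, which suggests transient transfection. Reporters of this design are typically used to test how a 3′ UTR affects mRNA stability or translation, for example through miRNA- or RNA-binding-protein-mediated regulation, but the record gives the purpose only as insect expression of the CG6051 3′ UTR. The depositor sequence may be theoretical rather than fully verified.
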