Features (pLannotate 1.2.2; 6 found; start..end, strand, type, name):
     56..2568    +  promoter       Ac5 promoter: Drosophila melanogaster actin 5C promoter
   2594..4243    +  CDS            luciferase: firefly luciferase; luc
   4463..4933    +  CDS            TcR (fragment): tetracycline efflux protein; tet; confers resistance to tetracycline
   4977..5565    -  rep_origin     ori: high-copy-number ColE1/pMB1/pBR322/pUC origin of replication
   5736..6596    -  CDS            AmpR: β-lactamase; bla; confers resistance to ampicillin, carbenicillin, and related antibiotics
   6597..6701    -  promoter       AmpR promoter: bla
>Addgene plasmid #145862 | pAc5.1C-Fluc-CG6051_A | depositor full sequence | sequence record 288307 | Full Sequence
CTTCAAGGAATTAATTCTATATTCTAAAAACACAAATGATACTTCTAAAAAAAATCATGAATGGCATCAA
CTCTGAATCAAATCTTTGCAGATGCACCTACTTCTCATTTCCACTGTCACATCATTTTTCCAGATCTCGC
TGCCTGTTATGTGGCCCACAAACCAAGACACGTTTTATGGCCATTAAAGCTGGCTGATCGTCGCCAAACA
CCAAATACATATCAATATGTACATTCGAGAAAGAAGCGATCAAAGAAGCGTCTTCGGGCGAGTAGGAGAA
TGCGGAGGAGAAGGAGAACGAGCTGATCTAGTATCTCTCCACAATCCAATGCCAACTGACCAACTGGCCA
TATTCGGAGCAATTTGAAGCCAATTTCCATCGCCTGGCGATCGCTCCATTCTTGGCTATATGTTTTTCAC
CGTTCCCGGGGCCATTTTCAAAGACTCGTCGGTAAGATAAGATTGTGTCACTCGCTGTCTCTCTTCATTT
GTCGAAGAATGCTGAGGAATTTCGCGATGACGTCGGCGAGTATTTTGAAGAATGAGAATAATTTGTATTT
ATACGAAAATCAGTTAGTGGAATTTTCTACAAAAACATGTTATCTATAGATAATTTTGTTGCAAAATATG
TTGACTATGACAAAGATTGTATGTATATACCTTTAATGTATTCTCATTTTCTTATGTATTTATAATGGCA
ATGATGATACTGATGATATTTTAAGATGATGCCAGACCACAGGCTGATTTCTGCGTCTTTTGCCGAACGC
AGTGCATGTGCGGTTGTTGTTTTTTGGAATAGTTTCAATTTTCGGACTGTCCGCTTTGATTTCAGTTTCT
TGGCTTATTCAAAAAGCAAAGTAAAGCCAAAAAAGCGAGATGGCAATACCAAATGCGGCAAAACGGTAGT
GGAAGGAAAGGGGTGCGGGGCAGCGGAAGGAAGGGTGGGGCGGGGCGTGGCGGGGTCTGTGGCTGGGCGC
GACGTCACCGACGTTGGAGCCACTCCTTTGACCATGTGTGCGTGTGTGTATTATTCGTGTCTCGCCACTC
GCCGGTTGTTTTTTTCTTTTTATCTCGCTCTCTCTAGCGCCATCTCGTACGCATGCTCAACGCACCGCAT
GTTGCCGTGTCCTTTATGCGTCATTTTGGCTCGAAATAGGCAATTATTTAAACAAAGATTAGTCAACGAA
AACGCTAAAATAAATAAGTCTACAATATGGTTACTTATTGCCATGTGTGTGCAGCCAACGATAGCAACAA
AAGCAACAACACAGTGGCTTTCCCTCTTTCACTTTTTGTTTGCAAGCGCGTGCGAGCAAGACGGCACGAC
CGGCAAACGCAATTACGCTGACAAAGAGCAGACGAAGTTTTGGCCGAAAAACATCAAGGCGCCTGATACG
AATGCATTTGCAATAACAATTGCGATATTTAATATTGTTTATGAAGCTGTTTGACTTCAAAACACACAAA
AAAAAAAATAAAACAAATTATTTGAAAGAGAATTAGGAATCGGACAGCTTATCGTTACGGGCTAACAGCA
CACCGAGACGAAATAGCTTACCTGACGTCACAGCCTCTGGAAGAACTGCCGCCAAGCAGAGAGAGAGAGA
AAAAGAGGGAGAGCAGCTTAGACCGCATGTGCTTGTGTGTGAGGCGTCTCTCTCTTCGTCTCCTGTTTGC
GCAAACGCATAGACTGCACTGAGAAAATCGATTACCTATTTTTTATGAATGAATATTTGCACTATTACTA
TTCAAAACTATTAAGATAGCAATCACATTCAATAGCCAAATACTATACCACCTGAGCGATGCAACGAAAT
GATCAATTTGAGCAAAAATGCTGCATATTTAGGACGGCATCATTATAGAAATGCTTCTTGCTGTGTACTT
TTCTCTCGTCTGGCAGCTGTTTCGCCGTTATTGTTAAAACCGGCTTAAGTTAGGTGTGTTTTCTACGACT
AGTGATGCCCCTACTAGAAGATGTGTGTTGCACAAATGTCCCTGAATAACCAATTTGAAGTGCAGATAGC
AGTAAACGTAAGCTAATATGAATATTATTTAACTGTAATGTTTTAATATCGCTGGACATTACTAATAAAC
CCACTATAAACACATGTACATATGTATGTTTTGGCATACAATGAGTAGTTGGGGAAAAAATGTGTAAAAG
CACCGTGACCATCACAGCATAAAGATAACCAGCTGAAGTATCGAATATGAGTAACCCCCAAATTGAATCA
CATGCCGCAACTGATAGGACCCATGGAAGTACACTCTTCATGGCGATATACAAGACACACACAAGCACGA
ACACCCAGTTGCGGAGGAAATTCTCCGTAAATGAAAACCCAATCGGCGAACAATTCATACCCATATATGG
TAAAAGTTTTGAACGCGACTTGAGAGCGGAGAGCATTGCGGCTGATAAGGTTTTAGCGCTAAGCGGGCTT
TATAAAACGGGCTGCGGGACCAGTTTTCATATCACTACCGTTTGAGTTCTTGTGCTGTGTGGATACTCCT
CCCGACACAAAGCCGCTCCATCAGCCAGCAGTCGTCTAATCCAGAGACCCCGGATCGGGGTACCAACATG
GCCGAAGACGCCAAAAACATAAAGAAAGGCCCGGCACCATTCTATCCACTAGAGGATGGAACCGCTGGAG
AGCAACTGCATAAGGCTATGAAGAGATACGCCCTGGTTCCTGGAACAATTGCTTTTACAGATGCACATAT
CGAGGTGAACATCACGTACGCGGAATACTTCGAAATGTCCGTTCGGTTGGCAGAAGCTATGAAACGATAT
GGGCTGAATACAAATCACAGAATCGTCGTATGCAGTGAAAACTCTCTTCAATTCTTTATGCCGGTGTTGG
GCGCGTTATTTATCGGAGTTGCAGTTGCGCCCGCGAACGACATTTATAATGAACGTGAATTGCTCAACAG
TATGAACATTTCGCAGCCTACCGTAGTGTTTGTTTCCAAAAAGGGGTTGCAAAAAATTTTGAACGTGCAA
AAAAAATTACCAATAATCCAGAAAATTATTATCATGGATTCTAAAACGGATTACCAGGGATTTCAGTCGA
TGTACACGTTCGTCACATCTCATCTACCTCCCGGTTTTAATGAATACGATTTTGTACCAGAGTCCTTTGA
TCGTGACAAAACAATTGCACTGATAATGAACTCCTCTGGATCTACTGGGTTACCTAAGGGTGTGGCCCTT
CCGCATAGAACTGCCTGCGTCAGATTCTCGCATGCCAGAGATCCTATTTTTGGCAATCAAATCATTCCGG
ATACTGCGATTTTAAGTGTTGTTCCATTCCATCACGGTTTTGGAATGTTTACTACACTCGGATATTTGAT
ATGTGGATTTCGAGTCGTCTTAATGTATAGATTTGAAGAAGAGCTGTTTTTACGATCCCTTCAGGATTAC
AAAATTCAAAGTGCGTTGCTAGTACCAACCCTATTTTCATTCTTCGCCAAAAGCACTCTGATTGACAAAT
ACGATTTATCTAATTTACACGAAATTGCTTCTGGGGGCGCACCTCTTTCGAAAGAAGTCGGGGAAGCGGT
TGCAAAACGCTTCCATCTTCCAGGGATACGACAAGGATATGGGCTCACTGAGACTACATCAGCTATTCTG
ATTACACCCGAGGGGGATGATAAACCGGGCGCGGTCGGTAAAGTTGTTCCATTTTTTGAAGCGAAGGTTG
TGGATCTGGATACCGGGAAAACGCTGGGCGTTAATCAGAGAGGCGAATTATGTGTCAGAGGACCTATGAT
TATGTCCGGTTATGTAAACAATCCGGAAGCGACCAACGCCTTGATTGACAAGGATGGATGGCTACATTCT
GGAGACATAGCTTACTGGGACGAAGACGAACACTTCTTCATAGTTGACCGCTTGAAGTCTTTAATTAAAT
ACAAAGGGTATCAGGTGGCCCCCGCTGAATTGGAATCGATATTGTTACAACACCCCAACATCTTCGACGC
GGGCGTGGCAGGTCTTCCCGACGATGACGCCGGTGAACTTCCCGCCGCCGTTGTTGTTTTGGAGCACGGA
AAGACGATGACGGAAAAAGAGATCGTGGATTACGTCGCCAGTCAAGTAACAACCGCGAAAAAGTTGCGCG
GAGGAGTTGTGTTTGTGGACGAAGTACCGAAAGGTCTTACCGGAAAACTCGACGCAAGAAAAATCAGAGA
GATCCTCATAAAGGCCAAGAAGGGCGGAAAGTCCAAATTGTAAGAATTCGCGACTGGCCAATGGCGCTAG
AAGGCGCAGCTGACGACCAAAAATGTGGCCGCGATGGAGGAAAAGCAAACTGTGAATCGCAATTGTTCCG
CAAACATTGTTTTCTTTATTTTATACGTAATCCTAATCCCATGCGATGGGGCCACATGACCACAGCCAGG
GCCCGCGTATATAGATCATATATATCTTAAATATATATATTACCCTAATAAAGTCGACCGATGCCCTTGA
GAGCCTTCAACCCAGTCAGCTCCTTCCGGTGGGCGCGGGGCATGACTATCGTCGCCGCACTTATGACTGT
CTTCTTTATCATGCAACTCGTAGGACAGGTGCCGGCAGCGCTCTGGGTCATTTTCGGCGAGGACCGCTTT
CGCTGGAGCGCGACGATGATCGGCCTGTCGCTTGCGGTATTCGGAATCTTGCACGCCCTCGCTCAAGCCT
TCGTCACTGGTCCCGCCACCAAACGTTTCGGCGAGAAGCAGGCCATTATCGCCGGCATGGCGGCCGACGC
GCTGGGCTACGTCTTGCTGGCGTTCGCGACGCGAGGCTGGATGGCCTTCCCCATTATGATTCTTCTCGCT
TCCGGCGGCATCGGGATGCCCGCGTTGCAGGCCATGCTGTCCAGGCAGGTAGATGACGACCATCAGGGAC
AGCTTCAAGGATCGCTCGCGGCTCTTACCAGCCAGCAAAAGGCCAGGAACCGTAAAAAGGCCGCGTTGCT
GGCGTTTTTCCATAGGCTCCGCCCCCCTGACGAGCATCACAAAAATCGACGCTCAAGTCAGAGGTGGCGA
AACCCGACAGGACTATAAAGATACCAGGCGTTTCCCCCTGGAAGCTCCCTCGTGCGCTCTCCTGTTCCGA
CCCTGCCGCTTACCGGATACCTGTCCGCCTTTCTCCCTTCGGGAAGCGTGGCGCTTTCTCAATGCTCACG
CTGTAGGTATCTCAGTTCGGTGTAGGTCGTTCGCTCCAAGCTGGGCTGTGTGCACGAACCCCCCGTTCAG
CCCGACCGCTGCGCCTTATCCGGTAACTATCGTCTTGAGTCCAACCCGGTAAGACACGACTTATCGCCAC
TGGCAGCAGCCACTGGTAACAGGATTAGCAGAGCGAGGTATGTAGGCGGTGCTACAGAGTTCTTGAAGTG
GTGGCCTAACTACGGCTACACTAGAAGGACAGTATTTGGTATCTGCGCTCTGCTGAAGCCAGTTACCTTC
GGAAAAAGAGTTGGTAGCTCTTGATCCGGCAAACAAACCACCGCTGGTAGCGGTGGTTTTTTTGTTTGCA
AGCAGCAGATTACGCGCAGAAAAAAAGGATCTCAAGAAGATCCTTTGATCTTTTCTACGGGGTCTGACGC
TCAGTGGAACGAAAACTCACGTTAAGGGATTTTGGTCATGAGATTATCAAAAAGGATCTTCACCTAGATC
CTTTTAAATTAAAAATGAAGTTTTAAATCAATCTAAAGTATATATGAGTAAACTTGGTCTGACAGTTACC
AATGCTTAATCAGTGAGGCACCTATCTCAGCGATCTGTCTATTTCGTTCATCCATAGTTGCCTGACTCCC
CGTCGTGTAGATAACTACGATACGGGAGGGCTTACCATCTGGCCCCAGTGCTGCAATGATACCGCGAGAC
CCACGCTCACCGGCTCCAGATTTATCAGCAATAAACCAGCCAGCCGGAAGGGCCGAGCGCAGAAGTGGTC
CTGCAACTTTATCCGCCTCCATCCAGTCTATTAATTGTTGCCGGGAAGCTAGAGTAAGTAGTTCGCCAGT
TAATAGTTTGCGCAACGTTGTTGCCATTGCTGCAGGCATCGTGGTGTCACGCTCGTCGTTTGGTATGGCT
TCATTCAGCTCCGGTTCCCAACGATCAAGGCGAGTTACATGATCCCCCATGTTGTGCAAAAAAGCGGTTA
GCTCCTTCGGTCCTCCGATCGTTGTCAGAAGTAAGTTGGCCGCAGTGTTATCACTCATGGTTATGGCAGC
ACTGCATAATTCTCTTACTGTCATGCCATCCGTAAGATGCTTTTCTGTGACTGGTGAGTACTCAACCAAG
TCATTCTGAGAATAGTGTATGCGGCGACCGAGTTGCTCTTGCCCGGCGTCAACACGGGATAATACCGCGC
CACATAGCAGAACTTTAAAAGTGCTCATCATTGGAAAACGTTCTTCGGGGCGAAAACTCTCAAGGATCTT
ACCGCTGTTGAGATCCAGTTCGATGTAACCCACTCGTGCACCCAACTGATCTTCAGCATCTTTTACTTTC
ACCAGCGTTTCTGGGTGAGCAAAAACAGGAAGGCAAAATGCCGCAAAAAAGGGAATAAGGGCGACACGGA
AATGTTGAATACTCATACTCTTCCTTTTTCAATATTATTGAAGCATTTATCAGGGTTATTGTCTCATGAG
CGGATACATATTTGAATGTATTTAGAAAAATAAACAAATAGGGGTTCCGCGCACATTTCCCCGAAAAGTG
CCACCTGACGTCTAAGAAACCATTATTATCATGACATTAACCTATAAAAATAGGCGTATCACGAGCCCTT
TCGT
